>Addgene plasmid #185757 | pSub-MBP-GFP(2M-IKQE) | addgene full sequence | sequence record 366802 | Addgene NGS Result
ATATCTCACTCGCAATCAAATTCAGCCGATAGCGGAACGGGAAGGCGACTGGAGTGCCATGTCCGGTTTT
CAACAAACCATGCAAATGCTGAATGAGGGCATCGTTCCCACTGCGATGCTGGTTGCCAACGATCAGATGG
CGCTGGGCGCAATGCGCGCCATTACCGAGTCCGGGCTGCGCGTTGGTGCGGATATCTCGGTAGTGGGATA
CGACGATACCGAAGACAGCTCATGTTATATCCCGCCGTTAACCACCATCAAACAGGATTTTCGCCTGCTG
GGGCAAACCAGCGTGGACCGCTTGCTGCAACTCTCTCAGGGCCAGGCGGTGAAGGGCAATCAGCTGTTGC
CCGTCTCACTGGTGAAAAGAAAAACCACCCTGGCGCCCAATACGCAAACCGCCTCTCCCCGCGCGTTGGC
CGATTCATTAATGCAGCTGGCACGACAGGTTTCCCGACTGGAAAGCGGGCAGTGAGCGCAACGCAATTAA
TGTAAGTTAGCTCACTCATTAGGCACAATTCTCATGTTTGACAGCTTATCATCGACTGCACGGTGCACCA
ATGCTTCTGGCGTCAGGCAGCCATCGGAAGCTGTGGTATGGCTGTGCAGGTCGTAAATCACTGCATAATT
CGTGTCGCTCAAGGCGCACTCCCGTTCTGGATAATGTTTTTTGCGCCGACATCATAACGGTTCTGGCAAA
TATTCTGAAATGAGCTGTTGACAATTAATCATCGGCTCGTATAATGTGTGGAATTGTGAGCGGATAACAA
TTTCACACAGGAAACAGCCAGTCCGTTTAGGTGTTTTCACGAGCACTTCACCAACAAGGACCATAGATTA
TGAAAACTGAAGAAGGTAAACTGGTAATCTGGATTAACGGCGATAAAGGCTATAACGGTCTCGCTGAAGT
CGGTAAGAAATTCGAGAAAGATACCGGAATTAAAGTCACCGTTGAGCATCCGGATAAACTGGAAGAGAAA
TTCCCACAGGTTGCGGCAACTGGCGATGGCCCTGACATTATCTTCTGGGCACACGACCGCTTTGGTGGCT
ACGCTCAATCTGGCCTGTTGGCTGAAATCACCCCGGACAAAGCGTTCCAGGACAAGCTGTATCCGTTTAC
CTGGGATGCCGTACGTTACAACGGCAAGCTGATTGCTTACCCGATCGCTGTTGAAGCGTTATCGCTGATT
TATAACAAAGATCTGCTGCCGAACCCGCCAAAAACCTGGGAAGAGATCCCGGCGCTGGATAAAGAACTGA
AAGCGAAAGGTAAGAGCGCGCTGATGTTCAACCTGCAAGAACCGTACTTCACCTGGCCGCTGATTGCTGC
TGACGGGGGTTATGCGTTCAAGTATGAAAACGGCAAGTACGACATTAAAGACGTGGGCGTGGATAACGCT
GGCGCGAAAGCGGGTCTGACCTTCCTGGTTGACCTGATTAAAAACAAACACATGAATGCAGACACCGATT
ACTCCATCGCAGAAGCTGCCTTTAATAAAGGCGAAACAGCGATGACCATCAACGGCCCGTGGGCATGGTC
CAACATCGACACCAGCAAAGTGAATTATGGTGTAACGGTACTGCCGACCTTCAAGGGTCAACCATCCAAA
CCGTTCGTTGGCGTGCTGAGCGCAGGTATTAACGCCGCCAGTCCGAACAAAGAGCTGGCAAAAGAGTTCC
TCGAAAACTATCTGCTGACTGATGAAGGTCTGGAAGCGGTTAATAAAGACAAACCGCTGGGTGCCGTAGC
GCTGAAGTCTTACGAGGAAGAGTTGGCGAAAGATCCACGTATTGCCGCCACCATGGAAAACGCCCAGAAA
GGTGAAATCATGCCGAACATCCCGCAGATGTCCGCTTTCTGGTATGCCGTGCGTACTGCGGTGATCAACG
CCGCCAGCGGTCGTCAGACTGTCGATGAAGCCCTGAAAGACGCGCAGACTAATTCGAGCTCGAACAACAA
CAACAATAACAATAACAACAACCTCGGGATCGAGGGAAGGGGAGAAAATCTTTATTTTCAAGGTTCCGGT
GGATCCATGCGTAAAGGCGAAGAATTATTTACGGGCGTAGTGCCTATTTTAGTGGAACTGGATGGCGATG
TGAATGGACACAAGTTTAGCGTGCGTGGCGAAGGTGAAGGCGATGCGACAAATGGCAAGCTGACGCTGAA
ATTTATCTGTACGACCGGTAAACTGCCGGTTCCCTGGCCGACCCTGGTTACCACCCTGACATACGGTGTG
CAATGCTTCGCCCGCTATCCAGATCACATGAAACAGCATGACTTTTTCAAGAGCGCGATGCCCGAAGGCT
ACGTTCAAGAGCGTACCATCAGCTTCAAAGATGACGGCACTTATAAAACCCGCGCGGAAGTAAAGTTTGA
AGGTGATACACTGGTCAATCGCATCGAACTGAAGGGTATTGACTTTAAAGAAGATGGCAACATCTTAGGC
CATAAATTAGAGTATAACTTCAACTCACACAATGTGTACATTACGGCAGACAAACAGAAGAACGGTATTA
AGGCCAACTTCAAGATTCGTCATAACGTAGAAGATGGTAGCGGTCCGCGTGCGGTTATCAAACAGGAATC
GGAAGAGGGCTCCGGCTCGGTCCAGTTAGCGGATCACTATCAACAGAATACCCCTATTGGCGATGGTCCA
GTTCTGCTGCCGGATAATCACTACCTGAGTACGCAGTCAGTCCTGTCGAAAGACCCGAATGAGAAACGCG
ACCATATGGTTCTGTTAGAATTCGTAACTGCCGCAGGCATTACCCACGGCATGGACGAGCTGTACAAATA
GGAGTCGACCTGCAGGCAAGCTTGGCACTGGCCGTCGTTTTACAACGTCGTGACTGGGAAAACCCTGGCG
TTACCCAACTTAATCGCCTTGCAGCACATCCCCCTTTCGCCAGCTGGCGTAATAGCGAAGAGGCCCGCAC
CGATCGCCCTTCCCAACAGTTGCGCAGCCTGAATGGCGAATGGCAGCTTGGCTGTTTTGGCGGATGAGAT
AAGATTTTCAGCCTGATACAGATTAAATCAGAACGCAGAAGCGGTCTGATAAAACAGAATTTGCCTGGCG
GCAGTAGCGCGGTGGTCCCACCTGACCCCATGCCGAACTCAGAAGTGAAACGCCGTAGCGCCGATGGTAG
TGTGGGGTCTCCCCATGCGAGAGTAGGGAACTGCCAGGCATCAAATAAAACGAAAGGCTCAGTCGAAAGA
CTGGGCCTTTCGTTTTATCTGTTGTTTGTCGGTGAACGCTCTCCTGAGTAGGACAAATCCGCCGGGAGCG
GATTTGAACGTTGCGAAGCAACGGCCCGGAGGGTGGCGGGCAGGACGCCCGCCATAAACTGCCAGGCATC
AAATTAAGCAGAAGGCCATCCTGACGGATGGCCTTTTTGCGTTTCTACAAACTCTTTTGTTTATTTTTCT
AAATACATTCAAATATGTATCCGCTCATGAGACAATAACCCTGATAAATGCTTCAATAATATTGAAAAAG
GAAGAGTATGAGTATTCAACATTTCCGTGTCGCCCTTATTCCCTTTTTTGCGGCATTTTGCCTTCCTGTT
TTTGCTCACCCAGAAACGCTGGTGAAAGTAAAAGATGCTGAAGATCAGTTGGGTGCACGAGTGGGTTACA
TCGAACTGGATCTCAACAGCGGTAAGATCCTTGAGAGTTTTCGCCCCGAAGAACGTTTCCCAATGATGAG
CACTTTTAAAGTTCTGCTATGTGGCGCGGTATTATCCCGTGTTGACGCCGGGCAAGAGCAACTCGGTCGC
CGCATACACTATTCTCAGAATGACTTGGTTGAGTACTCACCAGTCACAGAAAAGCATCTTACGGATGGCA
TGACAGTAAGAGAATTATGCAGTGCTGCCATAACCATGAGTGATAACACTGCGGCCAACTTACTTCTGAC
AACGATCGGAGGACCGAAGGAGCTAACCGCTTTTTTGCACAACATGGGGGATCATGTAACTCGCCTTGAT
CGTTGGGAACCGGAGCTGAATGAAGCCATACCAAACGACGAGCGTGACACCACGATGCCTGTAGCAATGG
CAACAACGTTGCGCAAACTATTAACTGGCGAACTACTTACTCTAGCTTCCCGGCAACAATTAATAGACTG
GATGGAGGCGGATAAAGTTGCAGGACCACTTCTGCGCTCGGCCCTTCCGGCTGGCTGGTTTATTGCTGAT
AAATCTGGAGCCGGTGAGCGTGGGTCTCGCGGTATCATTGCAGCACTGGGGCCAGATGGTAAGCCCTCCC
GTATCGTAGTTATCTACACGACGGGGAGTCAGGCAACTATGGATGAACGAAATAGACAGATCGCTGAGAT
AGGTGCCTCACTGATTAAGCATTGGTAACTGTCAGACCAAGTTTACTCATATATACTTTAGATTGATT
[38 nt withheld, positions 4409-4446]
A
[37 nt withheld, positions 4448-4484]
ATTTTGTTAAAATTCGCGTTAAATTTTTGTTAAATCAGCTCATTTTTTAACCAATAGGCCGAAATCGGCA
AAATCCCTTATAAATCAAAAGAATAGCCCGAGATAGGGT
[37 nt withheld, positions 4594-4630]
AAAGAACGTGGACTCCAACGTCAAAGG
[141 nt withheld, positions 4658-4798]
G
[125 nt withheld, positions 4800-4924]
AAAGGATCTAGGTGAAGATCCTTTTTGATAATCTCATGACCAAAATCCCTTAACGTGAGTTTTCGTTCCA
CTGAGCGTCAGACCCCGTAGAAAAGATCAAAGGATCTTCTTGAGATCCTTTTTTTCTGCGCGTAATCTGC
TGCTTGCAAACAAAAAAACCACCGCTACCAGCGGTGGTTTGTTTGCCGGATCAAGAGCTACCAACTCTTT
TTCCGAAGGTAACTGGCTTCAGCAGAGCGCAGATACCAAATACTGTCCTTCTAGTGTAGCCGTAGTTAGG
CCACCACTTCAAGAACTCTGTAGCACCGCCTACATACCTCGCTCTGCTAATCCTGTTACCAGTGGCTGCT
GCCAGTGGCGATAAGTCGTGTCTTACCGGGTTGGACTCAAGACGATAGTTACCGGATAAGGCGCAGCGGT
CGGGCTGAACGGGGGGTTCGTGCACACAGCCCAGCTTGGAGCGAACGACCTACACCGAACTGAGATACCT
ACAGCGTGAGCTATGAGAAAGCGCCACGCTTCCCGAAGGGAGAAAGGCGGACAGGTATCCGGTAAGCGGC
AGGGTCGGAACAGGAGAGCGCACGAGGGAGCTTCCAGGGGGAAACGCCTGGTATCTTTATAGTCCTGTCG
GGTTTCGCCACCTCTGACTTGAGCGTCGATTTTTGTGATGCTCGTCAGGGGGGCGGAGCCTATGGAAAAA
CGCCAGCAACGCGGCCTTTTTACGGTTCCTGGCCTTTTGCTGGCCTTTTGCTCACATGTTCTTTCCTGCG
TTATCCCCTGATTCTGTGGATAACCGTATTACCGCCTTTGAGTGAGCTGATACCGCTCGCCGCAGCCGAA
CGACCGAGCGCAGCGAGTCAGTGAGCGAGGAAGCGGAAGAGCGCCTGATGCGGTATTTTCTCCTTACGCA
TCTGTGCGGTATTTCACACCGCATATGGTGCACTCTCAGTACAATCTGCTCTGATGCCGCATAGTTAAGC
CAGTATACACTCCGCTATCGCTACGTGACTGGGTCATGGCTGCGCCCCGACACCCGCCAACACCCGCTGA
CGCGCCCTGACGGGCTTGTCTGCTCCCGGCATCCGCTTACAGACAAGCTGTGACCGTCTCCGGGAGCTGC
ATGTGTCAGAGGTTTTCACCGTCATCACCGAAACGCGCGAGGCAGCTGCGGTAAAGCTCATCAGCGTGGT
CGTGCAGCGATTCACAGATGTCTGCCTGTTCATCCGCGTCCAGCTCGTTGAGTTTCTCCAGAAGCGTTAA
TGTCTGGCTTCTGATAAAGCGGGCCATGTTAAGGGCGGTTTTTTCCTGTTTGGTCACTGATGCCTCCGTG
TAAGGGGGATTTCTGTTCATGGGGGTAATGATACCGATGAAACGAGAGAGGATGCTCACGATACGGGTTA
CTGATGATGAACATGCCCGGTTACTGGAACGTTGTGAGGGTAAACAACTGGCGGTATGGATGCGGCGGGA
CCAGAGAAAAATCACTCAGGGTCAATGCCAGCGCTTCGTTAATACAGATGTAGGTGTTCCACAGGGTAGC
CAGCAGCATCCTGCGATGCAGATCCGGAACATAATGGTGCAGGGCGCTGACTTCCGCGTTTCCAGACTTT
ACGAAACACGGAAACCGAAGACCATTCATGTTGTTGCTCAGGTCGCAGACGTTTTGCAGCAGCAGTCGCT
TCACGTTCGCTCGCGTATCGGTGATTCATTCTGCTAACCAGTAAGGCAACCCCGCCAGCCTAGCCGGGTC
CTCAACGACAGGAGCACGATCATGCGCACCCGTGGCCAGGACCCAACGCTGCCCGAAATTCCGACACCAT
CGAATGGTGCAAAACCTTTCGCGGTATGGCATGATAGCGCCCGGAAGAGAGTCAATTCAGGGTGGTGAAT
GTGAAACCAGTAACGTTATACGATGTCGCAGAGTATGCCGGTGTCTCTTATCAGACCGTTTCCCGCGTGG
TGAACCAGGCCAGCCACGTTTCTGCGAAAACGCGGGAAAAAGTGGAAGCGGCGATGGCGGAGCTGAATTA
CATTCCCAACCGCGTGGCACAACAACTGGCGGGCAAACAGTCGTTGCTGATTGGCGTTGCCACCTCCAGT
CTGGCCCTGCACGCGCCGTCGCAAATTGTCGCGGCGATTAAATCTCGCGCCGATCAACTGGGTGCCAGCG
TGGTGGTGTCGATGGTAGAACGAAGCGGCGTCGAAGCCTGTAAAGCGGCGGTGCACAATCTTCTCGCGCA
ACGCGTCAGTGGGCTGATCATTAACTATCCGCTGGATGACCAGGATGCCATTGCTGTGGAAGCTGCCTGC
ACTAATGTTCCGGCGTTATTTCTTGATGTCTCTGACCAGACACCCATCAACAGTATTATTTTCTCCCATG
AAGACGGTACGCGACTGGGCGTGGAGCATCTGGTCGCATTGGGTCACCAGCAAATCGCGCTGTTAGCGGG
CCCATTAAGTTCTGTCTCGGCGCGTCTGCGTCTGGCTGGCTGGCATAA
Features (pLannotate 1.2.2; 20 found; start..end, strand, type, name):
    488..509     +  protein_bind   CAP binding site: CAP binding activates transcription in the presence of cAMP. E. coli catabolite activator protein
    528..545     +  promoter       tet promoter (fragment): E. coli promoter for tetracycline efflux protein gene
    718..746     +  promoter       tac promoter: strong E. coli promoter; hybrid between the trp and lac UV5 promoters
    754..770     +  protein_bind   lac operator: The lac repressor binds to the lac operator to inhibit transcription in E. coli. This inhibition can be relieved by adding lactose or isopropyl-β-D-thiogalactopyranoside (IPTG). lac repressor encoded by lacI
    840..1940    +  CDS            MBP: maltose binding protein from E. coli; malE (mutated); This version of the gene does not encode a signal sequence, so MBP will remain in the cytosol.
   2043..2798    +  CDS            oxGFP: oxGFP is a basic (constitutively fluorescent) green fluorescent protein published in 2015, derived from Aequorea victoria.
   2802..2818    +  misc_feature   MCS (fragment): pUC18/19 multiple cloning site
   2826..2980    +  CDS            lacZα (fragment): LacZα fragment of β-galactosidase; lacZ fragment
   3073..3188    +  ncRNA          5S rRNA: Accession: RF00001 - 5S ribosomal RNA
   3192..3278    +  terminator     rrnB T1 terminator: Escherichia coli rrnB; transcription terminator T1 from the E. coli rrnB gene
   3370..3397    +  terminator     rrnB T2 terminator: transcription terminator T2 from the E. coli rrnB gene
   3416..3507    +  promoter       AmpR promoter: bla
   3508..4368    +  CDS            AmpR: β-lactamase; bla; confers resistance to ampicillin, carbenicillin, and related antibiotics
   4410..4923    -  rep_origin     M13 ori (sequence partly withheld): M13 bacteriophage origin of replication; arrow indicates direction of (+) strand synthesis
   5034..5622    +  rep_origin     ori: high-copy-number ColE1/pMB1/pBR322/pUC origin of replication
   5808..5948    -  misc_feature   bom: basis of mobility region from pBR322
   6050..6241    -  CDS            rop: Rop protein, which maintains plasmids at low copy number; rop
   6258..6638    +  CDS            YPB1_ECOLX: Protein predicted: Swiss-Prot protein existence level 4. From Escherichia coli.
   6737..6814    +  promoter       lacIq promoter: lacI (mutant); In the lacIq allele, a single base change in the promoter boosts expression of the lacI gene about 10-fold.
   6815..475     +  CDS            lacI (across the origin): lac repressor; lacI; The lac repressor binds to the lac operator to inhibit transcription in E. coli. This inhibition can be relieved by adding lactose or isopropyl-β-D-thiogalactopyranoside (IPTG).
