[The description below was written by a language model from this plasmid's Addgene catalogue record and pLannotate feature annotations shown in this document.]
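Description:
pSub-MBP-GFP(2M-IKQE) is a 7.4 kb bacterial expression plasmid built on the pMAL-C2 backbone for producing a maltose-binding protein–GFP fusion in the E. coli cytoplasm. It is propagated through a ColE1/pMB1-type origin accompanied by the pBR322 bom region and the rop gene, which holds copy number down, consistent with its low-copy listing. Selection is by ampicillin resistance from the bla gene under its own promoter. An M13 phage origin is also present, which would permit single-stranded DNA production with helper phage.

Expression is driven by the hybrid tac promoter followed by a lac operator. The plasmid carries its own lacI repressor gene under the stronger lacIq promoter, so transcription is held off until IPTG induction. The open reading frame begins with an MBP coding sequence that lacks a signal peptide, so the fusion stays in the cytosol. MBP serves as an N-terminal solubility and amylose-affinity tag. Downstream, between retained BamHI and XhoI sites, lies a synthetic superfolder-type GFP (matched by the annotation software to oxGFP) that contains an internal IKQE "LACE" tag. The stated insert size of about 1.96 kb evidently includes the MBP portion. Residual polylinker and lacZα fragment sequences follow, and transcription ends at the rrnB T1 and T2 terminators.

According to the depositor, the purified protein serves as a model substrate ("GFP-I") for lysine acylation using conjugating enzymes. In this approach, the lysine in the embedded tag is targeted for site-specific ubiquitylation by an engineered E1 and the SUMO E2 enzyme Ubc9. The record does not explain what the "2M" designation means.
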