Addgene plasmid #185757: pSub-MBP-GFP(2M-IKQE)
Purpose: Bacterial expression of MBP-GFP(2M IKQE)
Depositing lab: Jeffrey Bode. Depositing organization: ETH Zurich (Swiss Federal Institute of Technology). Publication: Site-Specific Protein Ubiquitylation Using an Engineered, Chimeric E1 Activating Enzyme and E2 SUMO Conjugating Enzyme Ubc9. Akimoto G, Fernandes AP, Bode JW. ACS Cent Sci. 2022 Feb 23;8(2):275-281. doi: 10.1021/acscentsci.1c01490. Epub 2022 Feb 9. PubMed 35237717.
Backbone
  Vector backbone: pMAL-C2
  Backbone size w/o insert (bp): 5463
  Total vector size (bp): 7422
  Vector type: Bacterial Expression
Growth in bacteria
  Bacterial resistance: Ampicillin, 100 μg/mL
  Growth temperature: 37°C
  Growth strain: DH5alpha
  Copy number: Low Copy
Gene/Insert
  Gene/Insert name: GFP(2M-IKQE) (alt name: sfGFP with internal LACE tag (IKQE))
  Species: Synthetic
  Insert size (bp): 1959
  Promoter: tac
  Tag / fusion protein: MBP (N terminal on insert)
  Cloning method: Restriction Enzyme; 5′ cloning site BamHI (not destroyed); 3′ cloning site XhoI (not destroyed)
  Sequencing primers: 5′ MBP-F; 3′ pBAD Reverse
Terms and licenses: Academic/Nonprofit Terms; Industry Terms: Not Available to Industry
Depositor comments: GFP-I for use as a ubiquitination substrate in lysine acylation using conjugating enzymes.
How to cite: pSub-MBP-GFP(2M-IKQE) was a gift from Jeffrey Bode (Addgene plasmid # 185757 ; http://n2t.net/addgene:185757 ; RRID:Addgene_185757)
